>Addgene plasmid #199668 | LOV-Turbo-His6_pET21a | addgene full sequence | sequence record 392343 | Addgene NGS Result
TTGAGATCCTTTTTTTCTGCGCGTAATCTGCTGCTTGCAAACAAAAAAACCACCGCTACCAGCGGTGGTT
TGTTTGCCGGATCAAGAGCTACCAACTCTTTTTCCGAAGGTAACTGGCTTCAGCAGAGCGCAGATACCAA
ATACTGTCCTTCTAGTGTAGCCGTAGTTAGGCCACCACTTCAAGAACTCTGTAGCACCGCCTACATACCT
CGCTCTGCTAATCCTGTTACCAGTGGCTGCTGCCAGTGGCGATAAGTCGTGTCTTACCGGGTTGGACTCA
AGACGATAGTTACCGGATAAGGCGCAGCGGTCGGGCTGAACGGGGGGTTCGTGCACACAGCCCAGCTTGG
AGCGAACGACCTACACCGAACTGAGATACCTACAGCGTGAGCTATGAGAAAGCGCCACGCTTCCCGAAGG
GAGAAAGGCGGACAGGTATCCGGTAAGCGGCAGGGTCGGAACAGGAGAGCGCACGAGGGAGCTTCCAGGG
GGAAACGCCTGGTATCTTTATAGTCCTGTCGGGTTTCGCCACCTCTGACTTGAGCGTCGATTTTTGTGAT
GCTCGTCAGGGGGGCGGAGCCTATGGAAAAACGCCAGCAACGCGGCCTTTTTACGGTTCCTGGCCTTTTG
CTGGCCTTTTGCTCACATGTTCTTTCCTGCGTTATCCCCTGATTCTGTGGATAACCGTATTACCGCCTTT
GAGTGAGCTGATACCGCTCGCCGCAGCCGAACGACCGAGCGCAGCGAGTCAGTGAGCGAGGAAGCGGAAG
AGCGCCTGATGCGGTATTTTCTCCTTACGCATCTGTGCGGTATTTCACACCGCAATGGTGCACTCTCAGT
ACAATCTGCTCTGATGCCGCATAGTTAAGCCAGTATACACTCCGCTATCGCTACGTGACTGGGTCATGGC
TGCGCCCCGACACCCGCCAACACCCGCTGACGCGCCCTGACGGGCTTGTCTGCTCCCGGCATCCGCTTAC
AGACAAGCTGTGACCGTCTCCGGGAGCTGCATGTGTCAGAGGTTTTCACCGTCATCACCGAAACGCGCGA
GGCAGCTGCGGTAAAGCTCATCAGCGTGGTCGTGAAGCGATTCACAGATGTCTGCCTGTTCATCCGCGTC
CAGCTCGTTGAGTTTCTCCAGAAGCGTTAATGTCTGGCTTCTGATAAAGCGGGCCATGTTAAGGGCGGTT
TTTTCCTGTTTGGTCACTGATGCCTCCGTGTAAGGGGGATTTCTGTTCATGGGGGTAATGATACCGATGA
AACGAGAGAGGATGCTCACGATACGGGTTACTGATGATGAACATGCCCGGTTACTGGAACGTTGTGAGGG
TAAACAACTGGCGGTATGGATGCGGCGGGACCAGAGAAAAATCACTCAGGGTCAATGCCAGCGCTTCGTT
AATACAGATGTAGGTGTTCCACAGGGTAGCCAGCAGCATCCTGCGATGCAGATCCGGAACATAATGGTGC
AGGGCGCTGACTTCCGCGTTTCCAGACTTTACGAAACACGGAAACCGAAGACCATTCATGTTGTTGCTCA
GGTCGCAGACGTTTTGCAGCAGCAGTCGCTTCACGTTCGCTCGCGTATCGGTGATTCATTCTGCTAACCA
GTAAGGCAACCCCGCCAGCCTAGCCGGGTCCTCAACGACAGGAGCACGATCATGCGCACCCGTGGGGCCG
CCATGCCGGCGATAATGGCCTGCTTCTCGCCGAAACGTTTGGTGGCGGGACCAGTGACGAAGGCTTGAGC
GAGGGCGTGCAAGATTCCGAATACCGCAAGCGACAGGCCGATCATCGTCGCGCTCCAGCGAAAGCGGTCC
TCGCCGAAAATGACCCAGAGCGCTGCCGGCACCTGTCCTACGAGTTGCATGATAAAGAAGACAGTCATAA
GTGCGGCGACGATAGTCATGCCCCGCGCCCACCGGAAGGAGCTGACTGGGTTGAAGGCTCTCAAGGGCAT
CGGTCGAGATCCCGGTGCCTAATGAGTGAGCTAACTTACATTAATTGCGTTGCGCTCACTGCCCGCTTTC
CAGTCGGGAAACCTGTCGTGCCAGCTGCATTAATGAATCGGCCAACGCGCGGGGAGAGGCGGTTTGCGTA
TTGGGCGCCAGGGTGGTTTTTCTTTTCACCAGTGAGACGGGCAACAGCTGATTGCCCTTCACCGCCTGGC
CCTGAGAGAGTTGCAGCAAGCGGTCCACGCTGGTTTGCCCCAGCAGGCGAAAATCCTGTTTGATGGTGGT
TAACGGCGGGATATAACATGAGCTGTCTTCGGTATCGTCGTATCCCACTACCGAGATATCCGCACCAACG
CGCAGCCCGGACTCGGTAATGGCGCGCATTGCGCCCAGCGCCATCTGATCGTTGGCAACCAGCATCGCAG
TGGGAACGATGCCCTCATTCAGCATTTGCATGGTTTGTTGAAAACCGGACATGGCACTCCAGTCGCCTTC
CCGTTCCGCTATCGGCTGAATTTGATTGCGAGTGAGATATTTATGCCAGCCAGCCAGACGCAGACGCGCC
GAGACAGAACTTAATGGGCCCGCTAACAGCGCGATTTGCTGGTGACCCAATGCGACCAGATGCTCCACGC
CCAGTCGCGTACCGTCTTCATGGGAGAAAATAATACTGTTGATGGGTGTCTGGTCAGAGACATCAAGAAA
TAACGCCGGAACATTAGTGCAGGCAGCTTCCACAGCAATGGCATCCTGGTCATCCAGCGGATAGTTAATG
ATCAGCCCACTGACGCGTTGCGCGAGAAGATTGTGCACCGCCGCTTTACAGGCTTCGACGCCGCTTCGTT
CTACCATCGACACCACCACGCTGGCACCCAGTTGATCGGCGCGAGATTTAATCGCCGCGACAATTTGCGA
CGGCGCGTGCAGGGCCAGACTGGAGGTGGCAACGCCAATCAGCAACGACTGTTTGCCCGCCAGTTGTTGT
GCCACGCGGTTGGGAATGTAATTCAGCTCCGCCATCGCCGCTTCCACTTTTTCCCGCGTTTTCGCAGAAA
CGTGGCTGGCCTGGTTCACCACGCGGGAAACGGTCTGATAAGAGACACCGGCATACTCTGCGACATCGTA
TAACGTTACTGGTTTCACATTCACCACCCTGAATTGACTCTCTTCCGGGCGCTATCATGCCATACCGCGA
AAGGTTTTGCGCCATTCGATGGTGTCCGGGATCTCGACGCTCTCCCTTATGCGACTCCTGCATTAGGAAG
CAGCCCAGTAGTAGGTTGAGGCCGTTGAGCACCGCCGCCGCAAGGAATGGTGCATGCAAGGAGATGGCGC
CCAACAGTCCCCCGGCCACGGGGCCTGCCACCATACCCACGCCGAAACAAGCGCTCATGAGCCCGAAGTG
GCGAGCCCGATCTTCCCCATCGGTGATGTCGGCGATATAGGCGCCAGCAACCGCACCTGTGGCGCCGGTG
ATGCCGGCCACGATGCGTCCGGCGTAGAGGATCGAGATCTCGATCCCGCGAAATTAATACGACTCACTAT
AGGGGAATTGTGAGCGGATAACAATTCCCCTCTAGAAATAATTTTGTTTAACTTTAAGAAGGAGATATAC
ATATGGCTAGCATGACTGGTGGACAGCAAATGGGTCGCGGATCCGAATTCATGAAAGACAACACAGTGCC
TCTGAAGCTGATCGCCCTCCTGGCCAATGGAGAGTTCCACAGCGGCGAGCAGCTGGGCGAAACCCTGGGC
ATGAGCAGAGCCGCTATCAACAAGCACATCCAGACCCTTCGCGACTGGGGCGTCGACGTGTTCAGCGTGC
CCGGCAAGGGCTACAGCCTGCCTGAGCCTATCCCCCTGCTGAACGCCAAGCAGATTCAGGGCCAGCTGGA
ATTTAGAGCCACCACCCTGGAAAGAATCGAGAAGTCTTTTGTGATCACCGACCCCAGACTGCCTGATAAT
CCTATCATCTTCGTGTCTGATAGCTTCCTGCAGCTCACCGAGTATTCTCGGGAAGAGATCCTCGGAAGAA
ATTGCAGATTCCTGCAGGGCCCAGAGACAGATAGAGCCACAGTGCGGAAGATCAGAGATGCCATCGACAA
CCAGACAGAGGTGACCGTGCAGCTGATCAACTACACCAAGTCCGGCAAAAAGTTCTGGAACGTTTTCCAT
CTCCAACCTATGAGAGACTACAAGGGCGACGTGCAGTACTTCATCGGAGTTCAGCTGGACGGCACCGAGA
GACTGCACGGCGCCGCAGAGCGGGAAGCTGTGTGCCTGGTCAAGAAGACCGCCTTCCAGATCGCCGTGGC
TGTGCTGCCCGTGGTGGACAGCACAAACCAGTACCTGCTGGACAGAATCGGCGAGCTGAAGTCCGGCGAC
GCTTGTATCGCCGAATACCAGCAGGCCGGCAGAGGCAGCAGAGGCCGGAAATGGTTCAGCCCCTTCGGCG
CCAACCTGTACCTGAGCATGTTTTGGCGGCTGAAAAGAGGCCCTGCCGCCACAGGCCTGGGCCCCGTGAT
AGGAATCGTGATGGCCGAGGCTCTGAGGAAGCTGGGTGTGGACAAAGTGCGGGTGAAGTGGCCTAACGAC
CTGTACCTGCAGGACAGAAAGCTGGCCGGCATCCTGGTGGAACTGGCTGGCATCACCGGCGACGCCGCTC
AGATTGTGATCGGCGCTGGCATCAATGTGGCCATGAGACGCGTGGAAGAGAGCGTGGTCAACCAGGGCTG
GATCACACTGCAAGAGGCCGGTGTGAACCTGGATAGGAACACCCTGGCCGCCACCCTGATCAGAGAGCTG
AGAGCCGCTCTGGAATTGTTTGAGCAGGAGGGCCTGGCCCCTTACCTGCCACGGTGGGAGAAACTGGATA
ACTTCATCAACAGGCCTGTGAAGCTGATCATCGGCGATAAGGAAATCCTGGGAATCAGCCGGGGCATCGA
CAAGCAGGGAGCCCTGCTGCTGGAACAAGATGGAGTGATTAAGCCTTGGATGGGCGGAGAAATCAGCCTG
CGGTCCGCCGAGAAGAAGCTTGCGGCCGCACTCGAGCACCACCACCACCACCACTGAGATCCGGCTGCTA
ACAAAGCCCGAAAGGAAGCTGAGTTGGCTGCTGCCACCGCTGAGCAATAACTAGCATAACCCCTTGGGGC
CTCTAAACGGGTCTTGAGGGGTTTTTTGCTGAAAGGAGGAACTATATCCGGATTGGCGAATGGG
[124 nt withheld, positions 5175-5298]
C
[91 nt withheld, positions 5300-5390]
A
[49 nt withheld, positions 5392-5440]
CCTTTGACGTTGGAGTCCACGTTCTTT
[37 nt withheld, positions 5468-5504]
ACCCTATCTCGGTCTATTCTTTTGATTTATAAGGGATTTTGCCGATTTCGGCCTATTGGTTAAAAAATGA
GCTGATTTAACAAAAATTTAACGCGAATTTTAACAAAATATTAACGCTTACAATTTAGGTGGCACTTTTC
GGGGAAATGTGCGCGGAACCCCTATTTGTTTATTTTTCTAAATACATTCAAATATGTATCCGCTCATGAG
ACAATAACCCTGATAAATGCTTCAATAATATTGAAAAAGGAAGAGTATGAGTATTCAACATTTCCGTGTC
GCCCTTATTCCCTTTTTTGCGGCATTTTGCCTTCCTGTTTTTGCTCACCCAGAAACGCTGGTGAAAGTAA
AAGATGCTGAAGATCAGTTGGGTGCACGAGTGGGTTACATCGAACTGGATCTCAACAGCGGTAAGATCCT
TGAGAGTTTTCGCCCCGAAGAACGTTTTCCAATGATGAGCACTTTTAAAGTTCTGCTATGTGGCGCGGTA
TTATCCCGTATTGACGCCGGGCAAGAGCAACTCGGTCGCCGCATACACTATTCTCAGAATGACTTGGTTG
AGTACTCACCAGTCACAGAAAAGCATCTTACGGATGGCATGACAGTAAGAGAATTATGCAGTGCTGCCAT
AACCATGAGTGATAACACTGCGGCCAACTTACTTCTGACAACGATCGGAGGACCGAAGGAGCTAACCGCT
TTTTTGCACAACATGGGGGATCATGTAACTCGCCTTGATCGTTGGGAACCGGAGCTGAATGAAGCCATAC
CAAACGACGAGCGTGACACCACGATGCCTGCAGCAATGGCAACAACGTTGCGCAAACTATTAACTGGCGA
ACTACTTACTCTAGCTTCCCGGCAACAATTAATAGACTGGATGGAGGCGGATAAAGTTGCAGGACCACTT
CTGCGCTCGGCCCTTCCGGCTGGCTGGTTTATTGCTGATAAATCTGGAGCCGGTGAGCGTGGGTCTCGCG
GTATCATTGCAGCACTGGGGCCAGATGGTAAGCCCTCCCGTATCGTAGTTATCTACACGACGGGGAGTCA
GGCAACTATGGATGAACGAAATAGACAGATCGCTGAGATAGGTGCCTCACTGATTAAGCATTGGTAACTG
TCAGACCAAGTTTACTCATATATACTTTAGATTGATTTAAAACTTCATTTTTAATTTAAAAGGATCTAGG
TGAAGATCCTTTTTGATAATCTCATGACCAAAATCCCTTAACGTGAGTTTTCGTTCCACTGAGCGTCAGA
CCCCGTAGAAAAGATCAAAGGATCTTC
Features (pLannotate 1.2.2; 20 found; start..end, strand, type, name):
      1..589     +  rep_origin     ori: high-copy-number ColE1/pMB1/pBR322/pUC origin of replication
    775..914     -  misc_feature   bom: basis of mobility region from pBR322
   1016..1207    -  CDS            rop: Rop protein, which maintains plasmids at low copy number; rop
   1224..1604    +  CDS            YPB1_ECOLX: Protein predicted: Swiss-Prot protein existence level 4. From Escherichia coli.
   1676..1967    -  CDS            TcR (fragment): tetracycline efflux protein; tet; confers resistance to tetracycline
   1982..2003    -  protein_bind   CAP binding site: CAP binding activates transcription in the presence of cAMP. E. coli catabolite activator protein
   2016..3098    -  CDS            lacI: lac repressor; lacI; The lac repressor binds to the lac operator to inhibit transcription in E. coli. This inhibition can be relieved by adding lactose or isopropyl-β-D-thiogalactopyranoside (IPTG).
   3099..3176    -  promoter       lacI promoter: lacI
   3184..3463    -  CDS            TcR (fragment): tetracycline efflux protein; tet; confers resistance to tetracycline
   3485..3503    +  promoter       T7 promoter: promoter for bacteriophage T7 RNA polymerase
   3504..3528    +  protein_bind   lac operator: The lac repressor binds to the lac operator to inhibit transcription in E. coli. This inhibition can be relieved by adding lactose or isopropyl-β-D-thiogalactopyranoside (IPTG). lac repressor encoded by lacI
   3543..3565    +  RBS            RBS: efficient ribosome binding site from bacteriophage T7 gene 10 (Olins and Rangwala, 1989)
   3573..3605    +  CDS            T7 tag (gene 10 leader): leader peptide from bacteriophage T7 gene 10 promotes efficient translation in E. coli
   3876..4193    +  CDS            miniSOG: miniSOG is a basic (constitutively fluorescent) cyan fluorescent protein published in 2011, derived from Arabidopsis thaliana. It requires the cofactor flavin for fluorescence.
   5007..5024    +  CDS            9xHis (fragment): 9xHis affinity tag
   5034..5083    +  CDS            SET1 (fragment): solubility-enhancement tag derived from T7 phage gene 10B
   5091..5138    +  terminator     T7 terminator: transcription terminator for bacteriophage T7 RNA polymerase
   5175..5603    +  rep_origin     f1 ori (sequence partly withheld): f1 bacteriophage origin of replication; arrow indicates direction of (+) strand synthesis
   5656..5760    +  promoter       AmpR promoter: bla
   5761..6621    +  CDS            AmpR: β-lactamase; bla; confers resistance to ampicillin, carbenicillin, and related antibiotics
