[The description below was written by a language model from this plasmid's Addgene catalogue record and pLannotate feature annotations shown in this document.]
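Description:
LOV-Turbo-His6_pET21a is a 6,791 bp bacterial expression plasmid built on the pET21a backbone for producing LOV-Turbo, a synthetic, light-regulated version of the TurboID biotin ligase, in E. coli. It replicates from a pBR322-type ColE1 origin; the bom and rop elements retained in the backbone usually hold copy number at a moderate level, although the record lists copy number as unknown. Selection is with ampicillin through the β-lactamase gene and its own promoter. An f1 phage origin is also present, and short tetracycline-resistance fragments flanking the lacI region are nonfunctional remnants of the pBR322 lineage.

The 1,362 bp insert sits in the standard pET expression cassette: a T7 promoter followed by a lac operator, the strong T7 gene 10 ribosome binding site, and a downstream T7 terminator. The plasmid-borne lacI gene supplies repressor, so transcription requires a host providing T7 RNA polymerase and is induced with IPTG or lactose. The annotation detects the T7 tag leader at the start of the reading frame and a six-histidine tag at the C-terminus (matched as a fragment of a longer His tag), which allows nickel-affinity purification. The internal feature called "miniSOG" most likely reflects homology to the LOV photosensory domain embedded in the enzyme, since miniSOG is itself LOV-derived. The surrounding TurboID sequence is not annotated by the tool, and the "SET1" fragment after the His tag is probably just vector sequence.

The construct is used to express recombinant LOV-Turbo. The associated publication describes the protein as a tool whose engineered allostery lets light control proximity labeling in living cells with spatial and temporal precision.
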