Addgene plasmid #199668: LOV-Turbo-His6_pET21a
Purpose: expresses LOV-Turbo in bacteria
Depositing lab: Alice Ting. Depositing organization: Stanford University. Publication: Engineered allostery in light-regulated LOV-Turbo enables precise spatiotemporal control of proximity labeling in living cells. Lee SY, Cheah JS, Zhao B, Xu C, Roh H, Kim CK, Cho KF, Udeshi ND, Carr SA, Ting AY. Nat Methods. 2023 May 15. doi: 10.1038/s41592-023-01880-5. PubMed 37188954.
Backbone
  Vector backbone: pET21a
  Backbone size w/o insert (bp): 5387
  Total vector size (bp): 6791
  Vector type: Bacterial Expression
Growth in bacteria
  Bacterial resistance: Ampicillin, 100 μg/mL
  Growth temperature: 37°C
  Growth strain: DH5alpha
  Copy number: Unknown
Gene/Insert
  Gene/Insert name: LOV-Turbo (alt name: Light regulated TurboID)
  Species: Synthetic
  Insert size (bp): 1362
  Tag / fusion protein: His6 (C terminal on insert)
Terms and licenses: Academic/Nonprofit Terms; Industry Terms: Not Available to Industry
Depositor comments: Please visit https://www.biorxiv.org/content/10.1101/2023.03.09.531939v1 for bioRxiv preprint.
How to cite: LOV-Turbo-His6_pET21a was a gift from Alice Ting (Addgene plasmid # 199668 ; http://n2t.net/addgene:199668 ; RRID:Addgene_199668)
